Addgene plasmid #79774: ActTS-GR
Purpose: FRET-based actinin tension sensors
Depositing lab: Tetsuya Kitaguchi. Publication: Wide and high resolution tension measurement using FRET in embryo. Yamashita S, Tsuboi T, Ishinabe N, Kitaguchi T, Michiue T. Sci Rep. 2016 Jun 23;6:28535. doi: 10.1038/srep28535. PubMed 27335157.
Backbone
  Vector backbone: pEGFP c1 derivative
  Backbone size w/o insert (bp): 3953
  Total vector size (bp): 8204
  Vector type: Mammalian Expression
Growth in bacteria
  Bacterial resistance: Kanamycin, 50 μg/mL
  Growth temperature: 37°C
  Growth strain: DH5alpha
  Copy number: Unknown
Gene/Insert
  Gene/Insert name: ActTS-GR
  Insert size (bp): 4251
  Promoter: CMV
  Cloning method: Restriction Enzyme; 5′ cloning site NheI (not destroyed); 3′ cloning site KpnI (not destroyed)
  Sequencing primers: 5′ CGCAAATGGGCGGTAGGCGTG
Terms and licenses: Academic/Nonprofit Terms; Industry Terms: Not Available to Industry
How to cite: ActTS-GR was a gift from Tetsuya Kitaguchi (Addgene plasmid # 79774 ; http://n2t.net/addgene:79774 ; RRID:Addgene_79774)
