[The description below was written by a language model from this plasmid's Addgene catalogue record and pLannotate feature annotations shown in this document.]
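Description:
ActTS-GR is a mammalian expression plasmid built on a pEGFP-C1 derivative backbone (about 8.2 kb in total, with an insert of roughly 4.25 kb cloned between NheI and KpnI) that encodes a genetically encoded, FRET-based tension sensor built on the actin cross-linking protein actinin. It is propagated in E. coli through a high-copy ColE1/pUC-type origin and selected with kanamycin. The same NeoR/KanR gene (Tn5 aminoglycoside phosphotransferase) sits behind both a bacterial bla promoter and the SV40 enhancer/early promoter and is followed by the HSV TK polyadenylation signal, so it can also support G418 selection in mammalian cells. An f1 origin is present as well. Short annotated fragments of ble, SV40 large T antigen and a bGH poly(A) signal look like backbone remnants rather than functional elements.

The payload is driven by the CMV immediate-early enhancer and promoter and terminated by the SV40 poly(A) signal. The feature table shows one forward-strand series of coding segments: an N-terminal actinin fragment, mCherry, a short unannotated gap that may be a linker, EGFP, and then a longer C-terminal actinin fragment. The fluorescent protein pair is therefore inserted internally within actinin rather than at either end. The annotation tool matched the actinin segments to Dictyostelium alpha-actinin by homology, but the record does not state the species of origin. In sensors of this type, EGFP acts as FRET donor and mCherry as acceptor (the "GR" green-red pair). Mechanical load across the actin-bound protein would be expected to separate or reorient the fluorophores and change FRET efficiency, giving an optical readout of tension. The associated publication title points to use in measuring tension in embryos.
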