Features (pLannotate 1.2.2; 17 found; start..end, strand, type, name):
     61..364     +  enhancer       CMV enhancer: human cytomegalovirus immediate early enhancer
    365..568     +  promoter       CMV promoter: human cytomegalovirus (CMV) immediate early promoter
    666..1496    +  CDS            abpA (fragment): ACTNA_DICDI - Also known as actnA. Experimental evidence at protein level: Swiss-Prot protein existence level 1. F-actin cross-linking protein which is thought to anchor actin to a variety of intracellular structures. This is a bundling protein. Increases the actin-stimulated ATPase activity of myosin. Involved in vegetative cell growth, phagocytosis, motility and development, probably through stabilization of the actin network in the cortical cytoskeleton. From Dictyostelium discoideum (Slime mold).
   1503..2210    +  CDS            mCherry: mCherry is a basic (constitutively fluorescent) red fluorescent protein published in 2004, derived from Discosoma sp.. It is reported to be a very rapidly-maturing monomer with low acid sensitivity.
   2343..3059    +  CDS            EGFP: EGFP is a basic (constitutively fluorescent) green fluorescent protein published in 1996, derived from Aequorea victoria. It is reported to be a rapidly-maturing weak dimer with moderate acid sensitivity.
   3078..4829    +  CDS            abpA (fragment): ACTNA_DICDI - Also known as actnA. Experimental evidence at protein level: Swiss-Prot protein existence level 1. F-actin cross-linking protein which is thought to anchor actin to a variety of intracellular structures. This is a bundling protein. Increases the actin-stimulated ATPase activity of myosin. Involved in vegetative cell growth, phagocytosis, motility and development, probably through stabilization of the actin network in the cortical cytoskeleton. From Dictyostelium discoideum (Slime mold).
   4848..4873    +  misc_feature   MCS (fragment): multiple cloning site
   4885..4969    +  CDS            large T antigen (fragment): large T antigen from SV40 (simian virus 40)
   4992..5113    +  polyA_signal   SV40 poly(A) signal: SV40 polyadenylation signal
   5147..5575    -  rep_origin     f1 ori (sequence partly withheld): f1 bacteriophage origin of replication; arrow indicates direction of (+) strand synthesis
   5602..5706    +  promoter       AmpR promoter: bla
   5708..6065    +  promoter       SV40 promoter: SV40 enhancer and early promoter
   6100..6894    +  CDS            NeoR/KanR: aminoglycoside phosphotransferase from Tn5; aph(3')-II (or nptII); confers resistance to neomycin, kanamycin, and G418 (Geneticin®)
   6915..7067    +  CDS            ble (fragment): BLE_KLEPN - Experimental evidence at protein level: Swiss-Prot protein existence level 1. Binding protein with a strong affinity to the bleomycin family of antibiotics. Binds to CL990; an antimitotic-antibiotic compound. From Klebsiella pneumoniae.
   7126..7173    +  polyA_signal   HSV TK poly(A) signal: herpes simplex virus thymidine kinase polyadenylation signal (Cole and Stacy, 1985)
   7264..7280    -  polyA_signal   bGH poly(A) signal (fragment): bovine growth hormone polyadenylation signal
   7502..8090    +  rep_origin     ori: high-copy-number ColE1/pMB1/pBR322/pUC origin of replication
>Addgene plasmid #79774 | ActTS-GR | depositor full sequence | sequence record 149113 | pEGFPc1 vector derivative
TAGTTATTAATAGTAATCAATTACGGGGTCATTAGTTCATAGCCCATATATGGAGTTCCGCGTTACATAA
CTTACGGTAAATGGCCCGCCTGGCTGACCGCCCAACGACCCCCGCCCATTGACGTCAATAATGACGTATG
TTCCCATAGTAACGCCAATAGGGACTTTCCATTGACGTCAATGGGTGGAGTATTTACGGTAAACTGCCCA
CTTGGCAGTACATCAAGTGTATCATATGCCAAGTACGCCCCCTATTGACGTCAATGACGGTAAATGGCCC
GCCTGGCATTATGCCCAGTACATGACCTTATGGGACTTTCCTACTTGGCAGTACATCTACGTATTAGTCA
TCGCTATTACCATGGTGATGCGGTTTTGGCAGTACATCAATGGGCGTGGATAGCGGTTTGACTCACGGGG
ATTTCCAAGTCTCCACCCCATTGACGTCAATGGGAGTTTGTTTTGGCACCAAAATCAACGGGACTTTCCA
AAATGTCGTAACAACTCCGCCCCATTGACGCAAATGGGCGGTAGGCGTGTACGGTGGGAGGTCTATATAA
GCAGAGCTGGTTTAGTGAACCGTCAGATCCGCTAGCATGGACCATTATGATTCTCAGCAAACCAACGATT
ACATGCAGCCAGAAGAGGACTGGGACCGGGACCTGCTCCTGGACCCGGCCTGGGAGAAGCAGCAGAGAAA
GACATTCACGGCATGGTGTAACTCCCACCTCCGGAAGGCGGGGACACAGATCGAGAACATCGAAGAGGAC
TTCCGGGATGGCCTGAAGCTCATGCTGCTGCTGGAGGTCATCTCAGGTGAACGCTTGGCCAAGCCAGAGC
GAGGCAAGATGAGAGTGCACAAGATCTCCAACGTCAACAAGGCCCTGGATTTCATAGCCAGCAAAGGCGT
CAAACTGGTGTCCATCGGAGCCGAAGAAATCGTGGATGGGAATGTGAAGATGACCCTGGGCATGATCTGG
ACCATCATCCTGCGCTTTGCCATCCAGGACATCTCCGTGGAAGAGACTTCAGCCAAGGAAGGGCTGCTCC
TGTGGTGTCAGAGAAAGACAGCCCCTTACAAAAATGTCAACATCCAGAACTTCCACATAAGCTGGAAGGA
TGGCCTCGGCTTCTGTGCTTTGATCCACCGACACCGGCCCGAGCTGATTGACTACGGGAAGCTGCGGAAG
GATGATCCACTCACAAATCTGAATACGGCTTTTGACGTGGCAGAGAAGTACCTGGACATCCCCAAGATGC
TGGATGCCGAAGACATCGTTGGAACTGCCCGACCGGATGAGAAAGCCATCATGACTTACGTGTCTAGCTT
CTACCACGCCTTCTCTGGAGCCCAGAAGGCGGAGACAGCAGCCAATCGCATCTGCAAGGTGTTGGCCGTC
AACCAGGAGAACGAGCAGCTTATGGAAGACTACGAGAAGCTGGCCAGTGATCTGTTGGAGTGGATCCGCC
GCACAATCCCGTGGCTGGAGAACCGGACCGGTATGGTGAGCAAGGGCGAGGAGGATAACATGGCCATCAT
CAAGGAGTTCATGCGCTTCAAGGTGCACATGGAGGGCTCCGTGAACGGCCACGAGTTCGAGATCGAGGGC
GAGGGCGAGGGCCGCCCCTACGAGGGCACCCAGACCGCCAAGCTGAAGGTGACCAAGGGTGGCCCCCTGC
CCTTCGCCTGGGACATCCTGTCCCCTCAGTTCATGTACGGCTCCAAGGCCTACGTGAAGCACCCCGCCGA
CATCCCCGACTACTTGAAGCTGTCCTTCCCCGAGGGCTTCAAGTGGGAGCGCGTGATGAACTTCGAGGAC
GGCGGCGTGGTGACCGTGACCCAGGACTCCTCCCTTCAGGACGGCGAGTTCATCTACAAGGTGAAGCTGC
GCGGCACCAACTTCCCCTCCGACGGCCCCGTAATGCAGAAGAAGACCATGGGCTGGGAGGCCTCCTCCGA
GCGGATGTACCCCGAGGACGGCGCCCTGAAGGGCGAGATCAAGCAGAGGCTGAAGCTGAAGGACGGCGGC
CACTACGACGCTGAGGTCAAGACCACCTACAAGGCCAAGAAGCCCGTGCAGCTGCCCGGCGCCTACAACG
TCAACATCAAGTTGGACATCACCTCCCACAACGAGGACTACACCATCGTGGAACAGTACGAACGCGCCGA
GGGCCGCCACTCCACCGGCGGCATGGACGAGCTGTACAAGGAATTCGGGCCAGGTGGTGCAGGGCCAGGT
GGTGCAGGGCCAGGTGGTGCAGGGCCAGGTGGTGCAGGGCCCGGTGGTGCAGGCCCAGGTGGTGCAGGTC
CAGGTGGTGCAGGTCCAGGTGGTGCTGGATCCATGGTGAGCAAGGGCGAGGAGCTGTTCACCGGGGTGGT
GCCCATCCTGGTCGAGCTGGACGGCGACGTAAACGGCCACAAGTTCAGCGTGTCCGGCGAGGGCGAGGGC
GATGCCACCTACGGCAAGCTGACCCTGAAGTTCATCTGCACCACCGGCAAGCTGCCCGTGCCCTGGCCCA
CCCTCGTGACCACCCTGACCTACGGCGTGCAGTGCTTCAGCCGCTACCCCGACCACATGAAGCAGCACGA
CTTCTTCAAGTCCGCCATGCCCGAAGGCTACGTCCAGGAGCGCACCATCTTCTTCAAGGACGACGGCAAC
TACAAGACCCGCGCCGAGGTGAAGTTCGAGGGCGACACCCTGGTGAACCGCATCGAGCTGAAGGGCATCG
ACTTCAAGGAGGACGGCAACATCCTGGGGCACAAGCTGGAGTACAACTACAACAGCCACAACGTCTATAT
CATGGCCGACAAGCAGAAGAACGGCATCAAGGTGAACTTCAAGATCCGCCACAACATCGAGGACGGCAGC
GTGCAGCTCGCCGACCACTACCAGCAGAACACCCCCATCGGCGACGGCCCCGTGCTGCTGCCCGACAACC
ACTACCTGAGCACCCAGTCCGCCCTGAGCAAAGACCCCAACGAGAAGCGCGATCACATGGTCCTGCTGGA
GTTCGTGACCGCCGCCGGGATCACTCTCGGCATGGACGAGCTGTACAAGAGCGGCCGCGTGCCCGAGAAC
ACCATGCATGCCATGCAACAGAAGCTGGAGGACTTCCGGGACTACCGGCGCCTGCACAAGCCGCCCAAGG
TGCAGGAGAAGTGCCAGCTGGAGATCAACTTCAACACGCTGCAGACCAAGCTGCGGCTCAGCAACCGGCC
TGCCTTCATGCCCTCTGAGGGCAGGATGGTCTCGGACATCAACAATGCCTGGGGCTGCCTGGAGCAGGTG
GAGAAGGGCTATGAGGAGTGGTTGCTGAATGAGATCCGGAGGCTGGAGCGACTGGACCACCTGGCAGAGA
AGTTCCGGCAGAAGGCCTCCATCCACGAGGCCTGGACTGACGGCAAAGAGGCCATGCTGCGACAGAAGGA
CTATGAGACCGCCACCCTCTCGGAGATCAAGGCCCTGCTCAAGAAGCATGAGGCCTTCGAGAGTGACCTG
GCTGCCCACCAGGACCGTGTGGAGCAGATTGCCGCCATCGCACAGGAGCTCAATGAGCTGGACTATTATG
ACTCACCCAGTGTCAACGCCCGTTGCCAAAAGATCTGTGACCAGTGGGACAATCTGGGGGCCCTAACTCA
GAAGCGAAGGGAAGCTCTGGAGCGGACCGAGAAACTGCTGGAGACCATTGACCAGCTGTACTTGGAGTAT
GCCAAGCGGGCTGCACCCTTCAACAACTGGATGGAGGGGGCCATGGAGGACCTGCAGGACACCTTCATTG
TGCACACCATTGAGGAGATCCAGGGACTGACCACAGCCCATGAGCAGTTCAAGGCCACCCTCCCTGATGC
CGACAAGGAGCGCCTGGCCATCCTGGGCATCCACAATGAGGTGTCCAAGATTGTCCAGACCTACCACGTC
AATATGGCGGGCACCAACCCCTACACAACCATCACGCCTCAGGAGATCAATGGCAAATGGGACCACGTGC
GGCAGCTGGTGCCTCGGAGGGACCAAGCTCTGACGGAGGAGCATGCCCGACAGCAGCACAATGAGAGGCT
ACGCAAGCAGTTTGGAGCCCAGGCCAATGTCATCGGGCCCTGGATCCAGACCAAGATGGAGGAGATCGGG
AGGATCTCCATTGAGATGCATGGGACCCTGGAGGACCAGCTCAGCCACCTGCGGCAGTATGAGAAGAGCA
TCGTCAACTACAAGCCAAAGATTGATCAGCTGGAGGGCGACCACCAGCTCATCCAGGAGGCGCTCATCTT
CGACAACAAGCACACCAACTACACCATGGAGCACATCCGTGTGGGCTGGGAGCAGCTGCTCACCACCATC
GCCAGGACCATCAATGAGGTAGAGAACCAGATCCTGACCCGGGATGCCAAGGGCATCAGCCAGGAGCAGA
TGAATGAGTTCCGGGCCTCCTTCAACCACTTTGACCGGGATCACTCCGGCACACTGGGTCCCGAGGAGTT
CAAAGCCTGCCTCATCAGCTTGGGTTATGATATTGGCAACGACCCCCAGGGAGAAGCAGAATTTGCCCGC
ATCATGAGCATTGTGGACCCCAACCGCCTGGGGGTAGTGACATTCCAGGCCTTCATTGACTTCATGTCCC
GCGAGACAGCCGACACAGATACAGCAGACCAAGTCATGGCTTCCTTCAAGATCCTGGCTGGGGACAAGAA
CTACATTACCATGGACGAGCTGCGCCGCGAGCTGCCACCCGACCAGGCTGAGTACTGCATCGCGCGGATG
GCCCCCTACACCGGCCCCGACTCCGTGCCAGGTGCTCTGGACTACATGTCCTTCTCCACGGCGCTGTACG
GCGAGAGTGACCTCTAAGGTACCGCGGGCCCGGGATCCACCGGATCTAGATAACTGATCATAATCAGCCA
TACCACATTTGTAGAGGTTTTACTTGCTTTAAAAAACCTCCCACACCTCCCCCTGAACCTGAAACATAAA
ATGAATGCAATTGTTGTTGTTAACTTGTTTATTGCAGCTTATAATGGTTACAAATAAAGCAATAGCATCA
CAAATTTCACAAATAAAGCATTTTTTTCACTGCATTCTAGTTGTGGTTTGTCCAAACTCATCAATGTATC
TTAACGCGTAAATTGTAAGCGTTAATATTTTGTTAAAATTCGCGTTAAATTTTTGTTAAATCAGCTCATT
TTTTAACCAATAGGCCGAAATCGGCAAAATCCCTTATAAATCAAAAGAATAGACCGAGATAGGGT
[37 nt withheld, positions 5246-5282]
AAAGAACGTGGACTCCAACGTCAAAGG
[49 nt withheld, positions 5310-5358]
T
[91 nt withheld, positions 5360-5450]
G
[124 nt withheld, positions 5452-5575]
CAGGTGGCACTTTTCGGGGAAATGTGCGCGGAACCCCTATTTGTTTATTTTTCTAAATACATTCAAATAT
GTATCCGCTCATGAGACAATAACCCTGATAAATGCTTCAATAATATTGAAAAAGGAAGAGTCCTGAGGCG
GAAAGAACCAGCTGTGGAATGTGTGTCAGTTAGGGTGTGGAAAGTCCCCAGGCTCCCCAGCAGGCAGAAG
TATGCAAAGCATGCATCTCAATTAGTCAGCAACCAGGTGTGGAAAGTCCCCAGGCTCCCCAGCAGGCAGA
AGTATGCAAAGCATGCATCTCAATTAGTCAGCAACCATAGTCCCGCCCCTAACTCCGCCCATCCCGCCCC
TAACTCCGCCCAGTTCCGCCCATTCTCCGCCCCATGGCTGACTAATTTTTTTTATTTATGCAGAGGCCGA
GGCCGCCTCGGCCTCTGAGCTATTCCAGAAGTAGTGAGGAGGCTTTTTTGGAGGCCTAGGCTTTTGCAAA
GATCGATCAAGAGACAGGATGAGGATCGTTTCGCATGATTGAACAAGATGGATTGCACGCAGGTTCTCCG
GCCGCTTGGGTGGAGAGGCTATTCGGCTATGACTGGGCACAACAGACAATCGGCTGCTCTGATGCCGCCG
TGTTCCGGCTGTCAGCGCAGGGGCGCCCGGTTCTTTTTGTCAAGACCGACCTGTCCGGTGCCCTGAATGA
ACTGCAAGACGAGGCAGCGCGGCTATCGTGGCTGGCCACGACGGGCGTTCCTTGCGCAGCTGTGCTCGAC
GTTGTCACTGAAGCGGGAAGGGACTGGCTGCTATTGGGCGAAGTGCCGGGGCAGGATCTCCTGTCATCTC
ACCTTGCTCCTGCCGAGAAAGTATCCATCATGGCTGATGCAATGCGGCGGCTGCATACGCTTGATCCGGC
TACCTGCCCATTCGACCACCAAGCGAAACATCGCATCGAGCGAGCACGTACTCGGATGGAAGCCGGTCTT
GTCGATCAGGATGATCTGGACGAAGAGCATCAGGGGCTCGCGCCAGCCGAACTGTTCGCCAGGCTCAAGG
CGAGCATGCCCGACGGCGAGGATCTCGTCGTGACCCATGGCGATGCCTGCTTGCCGAATATCATGGTGGA
AAATGGCCGCTTTTCTGGATTCATCGACTGTGGCCGGCTGGGTGTGGCGGACCGCTATCAGGACATAGCG
TTGGCTACCCGTGATATTGCTGAAGAGCTTGGCGGCGAATGGGCTGACCGCTTCCTCGTGCTTTACGGTA
TCGCCGCTCCCGATTCGCAGCGCATCGCCTTCTATCGCCTTCTTGACGAGTTCTTCTGAGCGGGACTCTG
GGGTTCGAAATGACCGACCAAGCGACGCCCAACCTGCCATCACGAGATTTCGATTCCACCGCCGCCTTCT
ATGAAAGGTTGGGCTTCGGAATCGTTTTCCGGGACGCCGGCTGGATGATCCTCCAGCGCGGGGATCTCAT
GCTGGAGTTCTTCGCCCACCCTAGGGGGAGGCTAACTGAAACACGGAAGGAGACAATACCGGAAGGAACC
CGCGCTATGACGGCAATAAAAAGACAGAATAAAACGCACGGTGTTGGGTCGTTTGTTCATAAACGCGGGG
TTCGGTCCCAGGGCTGGCACTCTGTCGATACCCCACCGAGACCCCATTGGGGCCAATACGCCCGCGTTTC
TTCCTTTTCCCCACCCCACCCCCCAAGTTCGGGTGAAGGCCCAGGGCTCGCAGCCAACGTCGGGGCGGCA
GGCCCTGCCATAGCCTCAGGTTACTCATATATACTTTAGATTGATTTAAAACTTCATTTTTAATTTAAAA
GGATCTAGGTGAAGATCCTTTTTGATAATCTCATGACCAAAATCCCTTAACGTGAGTTTTCGTTCCACTG
AGCGTCAGACCCCGTAGAAAAGATCAAAGGATCTTCTTGAGATCCTTTTTTTCTGCGCGTAATCTGCTGC
TTGCAAACAAAAAAACCACCGCTACCAGCGGTGGTTTGTTTGCCGGATCAAGAGCTACCAACTCTTTTTC
CGAAGGTAACTGGCTTCAGCAGAGCGCAGATACCAAATACTGTCCTTCTAGTGTAGCCGTAGTTAGGCCA
CCACTTCAAGAACTCTGTAGCACCGCCTACATACCTCGCTCTGCTAATCCTGTTACCAGTGGCTGCTGCC
AGTGGCGATAAGTCGTGTCTTACCGGGTTGGACTCAAGACGATAGTTACCGGATAAGGCGCAGCGGTCGG
GCTGAACGGGGGGTTCGTGCACACAGCCCAGCTTGGAGCGAACGACCTACACCGAACTGAGATACCTACA
GCGTGAGCTATGAGAAAGCGCCACGCTTCCCGAAGGGAGAAAGGCGGACAGGTATCCGGTAAGCGGCAGG
GTCGGAACAGGAGAGCGCACGAGGGAGCTTCCAGGGGGAAACGCCTGGTATCTTTATAGTCCTGTCGGGT
TTCGCCACCTCTGACTTGAGCGTCGATTTTTGTGATGCTCGTCAGGGGGGCGGAGCCTATGGAAAAACGC
CAGCAACGCGGCCTTTTTACGGTTCCTGGCCTTTTGCTGGCCTTTTGCTCACATGTTCTTTCCTGCGTTA
TCCCCTGATTCTGTGGATAACCGTATTACCGCCATGCAT
