>Addgene plasmid #79774 | ActTS-GR | addgene partial sequence | sequence record 152319 | CMV-F 5'-CGCAAATGGGCGGTAGGCGTG-3'
ACCGTCAGATCCGCTAGCATGGACCATTATGATTCTCAGCAAACCAACGATTACATGCAGCCAGAAGAGG
ACTGGGACCGGGACCTGCTCCTGGACCCGGCCTGGGAGAAGCAGCAGAGAAAGACATTCACGGCATGGTG
TAACTCCCACCTCCGGAAGGCGGGGACACAGATCGAGAACATCGAAGAGGACTTCCGGGATGGCCTGAAG
CTCATGCTGCTGCTGGAGGTCATCTCAGGTGAACGCTTGGCCAAGCCAGAGCGAGGCAAGATGAGAGTGC
ACAAGATCTCCAACGTCAACAAGGCCCTGGATTTCATAGCCAGCAAAGGCGTCAAACTGGTGTCCATCGG
AGCCGAAGAAATCGTGGATGGGAATGTGAAGATGACCCTGGGCATGATCTGGACCATCATCCTGCGCTTT
GCCATCCAGGACATCTCCGTGGAAGAGACTTCAGCCAAGGAAGGGCTGCTCCTGTGGTGTCAGAGAAAGA
CAGCCCCTTACAAAAATGTCAACATCCAGAACTTCCACATAAGCTGGAAGGATGGCCTCGGCTTCTGTGC
TTTGATCCACCGACACCGGCCCGAGCTGATTGACTACGGGAAGCTGCGGAAGGATGATCCACTCACAAAT
CTGAATACGGCTTTTGACGTGGCAGAGAAGTACCTGGACATCCCCAAGATGCTGGATGCCGAAGACATCG
TTGGAACTGCCCGACCGGATGAGAAAGCCATCATGACTTACGTGTCTAGCTTCTACCACGCCTTCTCTGG
AGCCCAGAAGGCGGAGACAGCAGCCAATCGCATCTGCAAGGTGTTGGCCGTCAACCAGGAGAACGAGCAG
CTTATGGAAGACTACGAGA
