>Addgene plasmid #79774 | ActTS-GR | addgene partial sequence | sequence record 153280 | SV40pA-R 5'-GAAATTTGTGATGCTATTGC-3'
ACAACAACAATTGCATTCATTTTATGTTTCAGGTTCAGGGGGAGGTGTGGGAGGTTTTTTAAAGCAAGTA
AAACCTCTACAAATGTGGTATGGCTGATTATGATCAGTTATCTAGATCCGGTGGATCCCGGGCCCGCGGT
ACCTTAGAGGTCACTCTCGCCGTACAGCGCCGTGGAGAAGGACATGTAGTCCAGAGCACCTGGCACGGAG
TCGGGGCCGGTGTAGGGGGCCATCCGCGCGATGCAGTACTCAGCCTGGTCGGGTGGCAGCTCGCGGCGCA
GCTCGTCCATGGTAATGTAGTTCTTGTCCCCAGCCAGGATCTTGAAGGAAGCCATGACTTGGTCTGCTGT
ATCTGTGTCGGCTGTCTCGCGGGACATGAAGTCAATGAAGGCCTGGAATGTCACTACCCCCAGGCGGTTG
GGGTCCACAATGCTCATGATGCGGGCAAATTCTGCTTCTCCCTGGGGGTCGTTGCCAATATCATAACCCA
AGCTGATGAGGCAGGCTTTGAACTCCTCGGGACCCAGTGTGCCGGAGTGATCCCGGTCAAAGTGGTTGAA
GGAGGCCCGGAACTCATTCATCTGCTCCTGGCTGATGCCCTTGGCATCCCGGGTCAGGATCTGGTTCTCT
ACCTCATTGATGGTCCTGGCGATGGTGGTGAGCAGCTGCTCCCAGCCCACACGGATGTGCTCCATGGTGT
AGTTGGTGTGCTTGTTGTCGAAGATGAGCGCCTCCTGGATGAGCTGGTGGTCGCCCTCCAGCTGATCAAT
CTTTGGCTTGTAGTTGACGATGCTCTTCTCATACTGCCGCAGGTGGCTGAGCTGGTCCTCCAGG
